Addgene plasmid #191287: pTETDuet_F31YG121VDHFR_WTTS
Purpose: Bacterial co-expression of E. coli folA (Dihydrofolate Reductase) and E. coli thyA (Thymidylate Synthase)
Depositing lab: Kimberly Reynolds. Depositing organization: University of Texas Southwestern Medical Center. Publication: The genetic landscape of a metabolic interaction. Nguyen TN, Ingle C, Thompson S, Reynolds KA. Nat Commun. 2024 Apr 18;15(1):3351. doi: 10.1038/s41467-024-47671-0. PubMed 38637543.
Backbone
  Vector backbone: pTET-duet
  Vector type: Bacterial Expression
Growth in bacteria
  Bacterial resistance: Chloramphenicol, 25 μg/mL
  Growth temperature: 30°C
  Growth strain: DH5alpha
  Copy number: Low Copy
Gene/Insert
  Gene/Insert name: folA, thyA (alt names: DHFR; TS)
  Species: E. coli
  Mutation: F31Y/G121V DHFR, WT TYMS
  Promoter: T7 (folA), Tet (thyA)
  Cloning method: Restriction Enzyme; 5′ cloning site EcoNI (not destroyed); 3′ cloning site NotI (not destroyed)
  Sequencing primers: 5′ _GGATCTCGACGCTCTCCCTT; 3′ _CCGCTGAGCAATAACTAGC
Terms and licenses: Academic/Nonprofit Terms; Industry Terms: Not Available to Industry
Depositor comments: Please visit https://doi.org/10.1101/2023.05.28.542639 for bioRxiv preprint.
How to cite: pTETDuet_F31YG121VDHFR_WTTS was a gift from Kimberly Reynolds (Addgene plasmid # 191287 ; http://n2t.net/addgene:191287 ; RRID:Addgene_191287)
