[The description below was written by a language model from this plasmid's Addgene catalogue record and pLannotate feature annotations shown in this document.]
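Description:
pTETDuet_F31YG121VDHFR_WTTS is a 5.2 kb bacterial co-expression plasmid built on the pTET-duet backbone, a Duet-style two-cassette vector for E. coli. It replicates from a p15A origin, which is compatible with ColE1-type plasmids, and the record lists it as low copy. Selection is by chloramphenicol through a cat gene driven by its own promoter. The annotation also picks up short fragments of an RSF origin, IS1 and the tetracycline resistance gene. These appear to be backbone remnants rather than functional elements.

The payload is two E. coli folate-metabolism genes in separate transcription units. The folA gene, encoding dihydrofolate reductase (DHFR), sits behind a T7 promoter with an adjacent lac operator and a T7 gene 10 ribosome binding site. A plasmid-borne lacI gene supplies the repressor, so this cassette follows the usual IPTG-responsive T7lac design. According to the record, this DHFR carries the F31Y and G121V substitutions. The thyA gene, encoding wild-type thymidylate synthase, is placed downstream under the PLtetO-1 promoter, a lambda PL derivative bearing tet operator sites, and the unit ends with a T7 terminator. No tetR gene is annotated on the plasmid. Partial S-tag and SET1 matches lie after thyA, and the record does not indicate that they are fused to the enzyme.

Thymidylate synthase produces dihydrofolate as a by-product of dTMP synthesis, and DHFR reduces that dihydrofolate, so the two enzymes are metabolically coupled. The construct pairs a double-mutant DHFR with wild-type thymidylate synthase, and the associated study concerns the genetic landscape of this metabolic interaction.
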