Features (pLannotate 1.2.2; 19 found; start..end, strand, type, name):
     34..107     +  promoter       PLtetO-1 promoter: modified phage lambda PL promoter with tet operator sites (Lutz and Bujard, 1997)
    149..940     +  CDS            thyA: TYSY_ECO57 - Experimental evidence at protein level: Swiss-Prot protein existence level 1. Catalyzes the reductive methylation of 2'-deoxyuridine-5'- monophosphate (dUMP) to 2'-deoxythymidine-5'-monophosphate (dTMP) while utilizing 5,10-methylenetetrahydrofolate (mTHF) as the methyl donor and reductant in the reaction, yielding dihydrofolate (DHF) as a by- product. This enzymatic reaction provides an intracellular de novo source of dTMP, an essential precursor for DNA biosynthesis. From Escherichia coli O157:H7.
    956..997     +  CDS            S-Tag (fragment): affinity and epitope tag derived from pancreatic ribonuclease A
   1027..1044    +  CDS            SET1 (fragment): solubility-enhancement tag derived from T7 phage gene 10B
   1052..1099    +  terminator     T7 terminator: transcription terminator for bacteriophage T7 RNA polymerase
   1323..1979    -  CDS            cat: CAT_ECOLX - Experimental evidence at protein level: Swiss-Prot protein existence level 1. This enzyme is an effector of chloramphenicol resistance in bacteria. From Escherichia coli. This protein is used as a marker in many commonly used cloning vectors, such as pACYC184.
   1980..2082    -  promoter       cat promoter: promoter of the E. coli cat gene encoding chloramphenicol acetyltransferase
   2203..2346    +  mobile_element IS1 (fragment): prokaryotic transposable element IS1
   2465..2520    -  rep_origin     RSF ori (fragment): Plasmids containing the RSF 1030 origin of replication can be propagated in E. coli cells that contain additional plasmids with compatible origins.
   2608..3153    -  rep_origin     p15A ori: Plasmids containing the medium-copy-number p15A origin of replication can be propagated in E. coli cells that contain a second plasmid with the ColE1 origin.
   3265..3329    -  CDS            TcR (fragment): tetracycline efflux protein; tet; confers resistance to tetracycline
   3344..3365    -  protein_bind   CAP binding site: CAP binding activates transcription in the presence of cAMP. E. coli catabolite activator protein
   3378..4460    -  CDS            lacI: lac repressor; lacI; The lac repressor binds to the lac operator to inhibit transcription in E. coli. This inhibition can be relieved by adding lactose or isopropyl-β-D-thiogalactopyranoside (IPTG).
   4461..4538    -  promoter       lacI promoter: lacI
   4546..4581    -  CDS            TcR (fragment): tetracycline efflux protein; tet; confers resistance to tetracycline
   4584..4602    +  promoter       T7 promoter: promoter for bacteriophage T7 RNA polymerase
   4603..4627    +  protein_bind   lac operator: The lac repressor binds to the lac operator to inhibit transcription in E. coli. This inhibition can be relieved by adding lactose or isopropyl-β-D-thiogalactopyranoside (IPTG). lac repressor encoded by lacI
   4642..4664    +  RBS            RBS: efficient ribosome binding site from bacteriophage T7 gene 10 (Olins and Rangwala, 1989)
   4671..5150    +  CDS            ecDHFR: E. coli dihydrofolate reductase; folA
>Addgene plasmid #191287 | pTETDuet_F31YG121VDHFR_WTTS | addgene full sequence | sequence record 378096 | Addgene NGS Result
CTTAAGTCGAACAGAAAGTAATCGTATTGTACATCCCTATCAGTGATAGAGATTGACATCCCTATCAGTG
ATAGAGATACTGAGCACATCAGCAGGACGCACTGACCGAATTCATTAAAGAGGAGAAAGGTACCATGCTG
CAGATCTCATGAAACAGTACCTGGAGCTGATGCAAAAAGTTCTGGATGAGGGTACCCAGAAAAACGACCG
CACGGGTACCGGAACGCTGAGCATTTTTGGCCATCAGATGCGTTTTAACCTGCAGGACGGATTCCCGCTG
GTTACGACCAAACGCTGCCACCTGCGTAGCATTATTCATGAGCTGCTGTGGTTTCTGCAAGGTGACACTA
ACATCGCGTATCTGCACGAAAACAATGTGACGATCTGGGATGAATGGGCCGATGAAAACGGCGATCTGGG
CCCAGTGTATGGTAAACAGTGGCGCGCCTGGCCAACGCCAGATGGCCGCCACATCGATCAGATCACGACC
GTGCTGAATCAACTGAAAAACGACCCGGACAGCCGCCGCATTATTGTTTCCGCGTGGAATGTGGGTGAAC
TGGATAAAATGGCGCTGGCGCCGTGCCATGCATTCTTCCAGTTTTACGTTGCGGACGGTAAGCTGAGCTG
TCAACTTTATCAGCGCAGCTGCGATGTTTTCCTCGGCCTGCCGTTCAATATCGCCAGCTACGCGTTACTG
GTGCATATGATGGCGCAGCAGTGCGACCTGGAGGTGGGTGATTTTGTCTGGACCGGCGGTGATACCCACC
TGTACAGCAACCATATGGACCAAACGCATCTGCAATTGAGCCGTGAGCCGCGTCCGCTGCCGAAACTGAT
TATTAAGCGCAAACCCGAGAGCATCTTTGACTATCGTTTCGAAGACTTCGAGATTGAAGGCTACGATCCG
CACCCGGGTATCAAAGCGCCGGTGGCTATCTAACTCGAGTCTGGTAAAGAAACCGCTGCTGCGAAATTTG
AACGCCAGCACATGGACTCGTCTACTAGCGCAGCTTAATTAACCTAGGCTGCTGCCACCGCTGAGCAATA
ACTAGCATAACCCCTTGGGGCCTCTAAACGGGTCTTGAGGGGTTTTTTGCTGAAACCTCAGGCATTTGAG
AAGCACACGGTCACACTGCTTCCGGTAGTCAATAAACCGGTAAACCAGCAATAGACATAAGCGGCTATTT
AACGACCCTGCCCTGAACCGACGACCGGGTCGAATTTGCTTTCGAATTTCTGCCATTCATCCGCTTATTA
TCACTTATTCAGGCGTAGCAACCAGGCGTTTAAGGGCACCAATAACTGCCTTAAAAAAATTACGCCCCGC
CCTGCCACTCATCGCAGTACTGTTGTAATTCATTAAGCATTCTGCCGACATGGAAGCCATCACAAACGGC
ATGATGAACCTGAATCGCCAGCGGCATCAGCACCTTGTCGCCTTGCGTATAATATTTGCCCATAGTGAAA
ACGGGGGCGAAGAAGTTGTCCATATTGGCCACGTTTAAATCAAAACTGGTGAAACTCACCCAGGGATTGG
CTGAGACGAAAAACATATTCTCAATAAACCCTTTAGGGAAATAGGCCAGGTTTTCACCGTAACACGCCAC
ATCTTGCGAATATATGTGTAGAAACTGCCGGAAATCGTCGTGGTATTCACTCCAGAGCGATGAAAACGTT
TCAGTTTGCTCATGGAAAACGGTGTAACAAGGGTGAACACTATCCCATATCACCAGCTCACCGTCTTTCA
TTGCCATACGGAACTCCGGATGAGCATTCATCAGGCGGGCAAGAATGTGAATAAAGGCCGGATAAAACTT
GTGCTTATTTTTCTTTACGGTCTTTAAAAAGGCCGTAATATCCAGCTGAACGGTCTGGTTATAGGTACAT
TGAGCAACTGACTGAAATGCCTCAAAATGTTCTTTACGATGCCATTGGGATATATCAACGGTGGTATATC
CAGTGATTTTTTTCTCCATTTTAGCTTCCTTAGCTCCTGAAAATCTCGATAACTCAAAAAATACGCCCGG
TAGTGATCTTATTTCATTATGGTGAAAGTTGGAACCTCTTACGTGCCGATCAACGTCTCATTTTCGCCAA
AAGTTGGCCCAGGGCTTCCCGGTATCAACAGGGACACCAGGATTTATTTATTCTGCGAAGTGATCTTCCG
TCACAGGTATTTATTCGGCGCAAAGTGCGTCGGGTGATGCTGCCAACTTACTGATTTAGTGTATGATGGT
GTTTTTGAGGTGCTCCAGTGGCTTCTGTTTCTATCAGCTGTCCCTCCTGTTCAGCTACTGACGGGGTGGT
GCGTAACGGCAAAAGCACCGCCGGACATCAGCGCTAGCGGAGTGTATACTGGCTTACTATGTTGGCACTG
ATGAGGGTGTCAGTGAAGTGCTTCATGTGGCAGGAGAAAAAAGGCTGCACCGGTGCGTCAGCAGAATATG
TGATACAGGATATATTCCGCTTCCTCGCTCACTGACTCGCTACGCTCGGTCGTTCGACTGCGGCGAGCGG
AAATGGCTTACGAACGGGGCGGAGATTTCCTGGAAGATGCCAGGAAGATACTTAACAGGGAAGTGAGAGG
GCCGCGGCAAAGCCGTTTTTCCATAGGCTCCGCCCCCCTGACAAGCATCACGAAATCTGACGCTCAAATC
AGTGGTGGCGAAACCCGACAGGACTATAAAGATACCAGGCGTTTCCCCCTGGCGGCTCCCTCGTGCGCTC
TCCTGTTCCTGCCTTTCGGTTTACCGGTGTCATTCCGCTGTTATGGCCGCGTTTGTCTCATTCCACGCCT
GACACTCAGTTCCGGGTAGGCAGTTCGCTCCAAGCTGGACTGTATGCACGAACCCCCCGTTCAGTCCGAC
CGCTGCGCCTTATCCGGTAACTATCGTCTTGAGTCCAACCCGGAAAGACATGCAAAAGCACCACTGGCAG
CAGCCACTGGTAATTGATTTAGAGGAGTTAGTCTTGAAGTCATGCGCCGGTTAAGGCTAAACTGAAAGGA
CAAGTTTTGGTGACTGCGCTCCTCCAAGCCAGTTACCTCGGTTCAAAGAGTTGGTAGCTCAGAGAACCTT
CGAAAAACCGCCCTGCAAGGCGGTTTTTTCGTTTTCAGAGCAAGAGATTACGCGCAGACCAAAACGATCT
CAAGAAGATCATCTTATTAATCAGATAAAATATTTCTAGATTTCAGTGCAATTTATCTCTTCAAATGTAG
CACCTGAAGTCAGCCCCATACGATATAAGTTGTAATTCTCATGTTAGTCATGCCCCGCGCCCACCGGAAG
GAGCTGACTGGGTTGAAGGCTCTCAAGGGCATCGGTCGAGATCCCGGTGCCTAATGAGTGAGCTAACTTA
CATTAATTGCGTTGCGCTCACTGCCCGCTTTCCAGTCGGGAAACCTGTCGTGCCAGCTGCATTAATGAAT
CGGCCAACGCGCGGGGAGAGGCGGTTTGCGTATTGGGCGCCAGGGTGGTTTTTCTTTTCACCAGTGAGAC
GGGCAACAGCTGATTGCCCTTCACCGCCTGGCCCTGAGAGAGTTGCAGCAAGCGGTCCACGCTGGTTTGC
CCCAGCAGGCGAAAATCCTGTTTGATGGTGGTTAACGGCGGGATATAACATGAGCTGTCTTCGGTATCGT
CGTATCCCACTACCGAGATGTCCGCACCAACGCGCAGCCCGGACTCGGTAATGGCGCGCATTGCGCCCAG
CGCCATCTGATCGTTGGCAACCAGCATCGCAGTGGGAACGATGCCCTCATTCAGCATTTGCATGGTTTGT
TGAAAACCGGACATGGCACTCCAGTCGCCTTCCCGTTCCGCTATCGGCTGAATTTGATTGCGAGTGAGAT
ATTTATGCCAGCCAGCCAGACGCAGACGCGCCGAGACAGAACTTAATGGGCCCGCTAACAGCGCGATTTG
CTGGTGACCCAATGCGACCAGATGCTCCACGCCCAGTCGCGTACCGTCTTCATGGGAGAAAATAATACTG
TTGATGGGTGTCTGGTCAGAGACATCAAGAAATAACGCCGGAACATTAGTGCAGGCAGCTTCCACAGCAA
TGGCATCCTGGTCATCCAGCGGATAGTTAATGATCAGCCCACTGACGCGTTGCGCGAGAAGATTGTGCAC
CGCCGCTTTACAGGCTTCGACGCCGCTTCGTTCTACCATCGACACCACCACGCTGGCACCCAGTTGATCG
GCGCGAGATTTAATCGCCGCGACAATTTGCGACGGCGCGTGCAGGGCCAGACTGGAGGTGGCAACGCCAA
TCAGCAACGACTGTTTGCCCGCCAGTTGTTGTGCCACGCGGTTGGGAATGTAATTCAGCTCCGCCATCGC
CGCTTCCACTTTTTCCCGCGTTTTCGCAGAAACGTGGCTGGCCTGGTTCACCACGCGGGAAACGGTCTGA
TAAGAGACACCGGCATACTCTGCGACATCGTATAACGTTACTGGTTTCACATTCACCACCCTGAATTGAC
TCTCTTCCGGGCGCTATCATGCCATACCGCGAAAGGTTTTGCGCCATTCGATGGTGTCCGGGATCTCGAC
GCTCTCCCTTATGCGACTCCTGCATTAGGAAATTAATACGACTCACTATAGGGGAATTGTGAGCGGATAA
CAATTCCCCTGTAGAAATAATTTTGTTTAACTTTAATAAGGAGATATACCATGATCAGTCTGATTGCGGC
GTTAGCGGTAGATCGCGTTATCGGCATGGAAAACGCCATGCCGTGGAACCTGCCTGCCGATCTCGCCTGG
TATAAACGCAACACCTTAAATAAACCCGTGATTATGGGCCGCCATACCTGGGAATCAATCGGTCGTCCGT
TGCCAGGACGCAAAAATATTATCCTCAGCAGTCAACCGGGTACGGACGATCGCGTAACGTGGGTGAAGTC
GGTGGATGAAGCCATCGCGGCGTGTGGTGACGTACCAGAAATCATGGTGATTGGCGGCGGTCGCGTTTAT
GAACAGTTCTTGCCAAAAGCGCAAAAACTGTATCTGACGCATATCGACGCAGAAGTGGAAGTCGACACCC
ATTTCCCGGATTACGAGCCGGATGACTGGGAATCGGTATTCAGCGAATTCCACGATGCTGATGCGCAGAA
CTCTCACAGCTATTGCTTTGAGATTCTGGAGCGGCGGTAACAGGCGTCGACAAGCTTGCGGCCGCATAAT
G
